>Addgene plasmid #214701 | pMSCV-IRES-GFP/CALR ins5 | addgene full sequence | sequence record 429498 | Addgene NGS Result
ATGAAAGACCCCACCTGTAGGTTTGGCAAGCTAGCTTAAGTAACGCCATTTTGCAAGGCATGGAAAATAC
ATAACTGAGAATAGAGAAGTTCAGATCAAGGTTAGGAACAGAGAGACAGCAGAATATGGGCCAAACAGGA
TATCTGTGGTAAGCAGTTCCTGCCCCGGCTCAGGGCCAAGAACAGATGGTCCCCAGATGCGGTCCCGCCC
TCAGCAGTTTCTAGAGAACCATCAGATGTTTCCAGGGTGCCCCAAGGACCTGAAATGACCCTGTGCCTTA
TTTGAACTAACCAATCAGTTCGCTTCTCGCTTCTGTTCGCGCGCTTCTGCTCCCCGAGCTCAATAAAAGA
GCCCACAACCCCTCACTCGGCGCGCCAGTCCTCCGATAGACTGCGTCGCCCGGGTACCCGTATTCCCAAT
AAAGCCTCTTGCTGTTTGCATCCGAATCGTGGACTCGCTGATCCTTGGGAGGGTCTCCTCAGATTGATTG
ACTGCCCACCTCGGGGGTCTTTCATTTGGAGGTTCCACCGAGATTTGGAGACCCCTGCCCAGGGACCACC
GACCCCCCCGCCGGGAGGTAAGCTGGCCAGCGGTCGTTTCGTGTCTGTCTCTGTCTTTGTGCGTGTTTGT
GCCGGCATCTAATGTTTGCGCCTGCGTCTGTACTAGTTAGCTAACTAGCTCTGTATCTGGCGGACCCGTG
GTGGAACTGACGAGTTCTGAACACCCGGCCGCAACCCTGGGAGACGTCCCAGGGACTTTGGGGGCCGTTT
TTGTGGCCCGACCTGAGGAAGGGAGTCGATGTGGAATCCGACCCCGTCAGGATATGTGGTTCTGGTAGGA
GACGAGAACCTAAAACAGTTCCCGCCTCCGTCTGAATTTTTGCTTTCGGTTTGGAACCGAAGCCGCGCGT
CTTGTCTGCTGCAGCGCTGCAGCATCGTTCTGTGTTGTCTCTGTCTGACTGTGTTTCTGTATTTGTCTGA
AAATTAGGGCCAGACTGTTACCACTCCCTTAAGTTTGACCTTAGGTCACTGGAAAGATGTCGAGCGGATC
GCTCACAACCAGTCGGTAGATGTCAAGAAGAGACGTTGGGTTACCTTCTGCTCTGCAGAATGGCCAACCT
TTAACGTCGGATGGCCGCGAGACGGCACCTTTAACCGAGACCTCATCACCCAGGTTAAGATCAAGGTCTT
TTCACCTGGCCCGCATGGACACCCAGACCAGGTCCCCTACATCGTGACCTGGGAAGCCTTGGCTTTTGAC
CCCCCTCCCTGGGTCAAGCCCTTTGTACACCCTAAGCCTCCGCCTCCTCTTCCTCCATCCGCCCCGTCTC
TCCCCCTTGAACCTCCTCGTTCGACCCCGCCTCGATCCTCCCTTTATCCAGCCCTCACTCCTTCTCTAGG
CGCCGGAATTCGCCACCATGCTGCTATCCGTGCCGCTGCTGCTCGGCCTCCTCGGCCTGGCCGTCGCCGA
GCCTGCCGTCTACTTCAAGGAGCAGTTTCTGGACGGAGACGGGTGGACTTCCCGCTGGATCGAATCCAAA
CACAAGTCAGATTTTGGCAAATTCGTTCTCAGTTCCGGCAAGTTCTACGGTGACGAGGAGAAAGATAAAG
GTTTGCAGACAAGCCAGGATGCACGCTTTTATGCTCTGTCGGCCAGTTTCGAGCCTTTCAGCAACAAAGG
CCAGACGCTGGTGGTGCAGTTCACGGTGAAACATGAGCAGAACATCGACTGTGGGGGCGGCTATGTGAAG
CTGTTTCCTAATAGTTTGGACCAGACAGACATGCACGGAGACTCAGAATACAACATCATGTTTGGTCCCG
ACATCTGTGGCCCTGGCACCAAGAAGGTTCATGTCATCTTCAACTACAAGGGCAAGAACGTGCTGATCAA
CAAGGACATCCGTTGCAAGGATGATGAGTTTACACACCTGTACACACTGATTGTGCGGCCAGACAACACC
TATGAGGTGAAGATTGACAACAGCCAGGTGGAGTCCGGCTCCTTGGAAGACGATTGGGACTTCCTGCCAC
CCAAGAAGATAAAGGATCCTGATGCTTCAAAACCGGAAGACTGGGATGAGCGGGCCAAGATCGATGATCC
CACAGACTCCAAGCCTGAGGACTGGGACAAGCCCGAGCATATCCCTGACCCTGATGCTAAGAAGCCCGAG
GACTGGGATGAAGAGATGGACGGAGAGTGGGAACCCCCAGTGATTCAGAACCCTGAGTACAAGGGTGAGT
GGAAGCCCCGGCAGATCGACAACCCAGATTACAAGGGCACTTGGATCCACCCAGAAATTGACAACCCCGA
GTATTCTCCCGATCCCAGTATCTATGCCTATGATAACTTTGGCGTGCTGGGCCTGGACCTCTGGCAGGTC
AAGTCTGGCACCATCTTTGACAACTTCCTCATCACCAACGATGAGGCATACGCTGAGGAGTTTGGCAACG
AGACGTGGGGCGTAACAAAGGCAGCAGAGAAACAAATGAAGGACAAACAGGACGAGGAGCAGAGGCTTAA
GGAGGAGGAAGAAGACAAGAAACGCAAAGAGGAGGAGGAGGCAGAGGACAATTGTCGGAGGATGATGAGG
ACAAAGATGAGGATGAGGAGGATGAGGAGGACAAGGAGGAAGATGAGGAGGAAGATGTCCCCGGCCAGGC
CAAGGACGAGCTGTAGAGAGGCCTGCCTCCAGGGCTGGACTGAGGCCTGAGAATTCGTTAACCTCGAGCG
GGATCAATTCCGCCCCCCCCCTAACGTTACTGGCCGAAGCCGCTTGGAATAAGGCCGGTGTGCGTTTGTC
TATATGTTATTTTCCACCATATTGCCGTCTTTTGGCAATGTGAGGGCCCGGAAACCTGGCCCTGTCTTCT
TGACGAGCATTCCTAGGGGTCTTTCCCCTCTCGCCAAAGGAATGCAAGGTCTGTTGAATGTCGTGAAGGA
AGCAGTTCCTCTGGAAGCTTCTTGAAGACAAACAACGTCTGTAGCGACCCTTTGCAGGCAGCGGAACCCC
CCACCTGGCGACAGGTGCCTCTGCGGCCAAAAGCCACGTGTATAAGATACACCTGCAAAGGCGGCACAAC
CCCAGTGCCACGTTGTGAGTTGGATAGTTGTGGAAAGAGTCAAATGGCTCTCCTCAAGCGTATTCAACAA
GGGGCTGAAGGATGCCCAGAAGGTACCCCATTGTATGGGATCTGATCTGGGGCCTCGGTGCACATGCTTT
ACATGTGTTTAGTCGAGGTTAAAAAAACGTCTAGGCCCCCCGAACCACGGGGACGTGGTTTTCCTTTGAA
AAACACGATAATACCATGGTGAGCAAGGGCGAGGAGCTGTTCACCGGGGTGGTGCCCATCCTGGTCGAGC
TGGACGGCGACGTAAACGGCCACAAGTTCAGCGTGTCCGGCGAGGGCGAGGGCGATGCCACCTACGGCAA
GCTGACCCTGAAGTTCATCTGCACCACCGGCAAGCTGCCCGTGCCCTGGCCCACCCTCGTGACCACCCTG
ACCTACGGCGTGCAGTGCTTCAGCCGCTACCCCGACCACATGAAGCAGCACGACTTCTTCAAGTCCGCCA
TGCCCGAAGGCTACGTCCAGGAGCGCACCATCTTCTTCAAGGACGACGGCAACTACAAGACCCGCGCCGA
GGTGAAGTTCGAGGGCGACACCCTGGTGAACCGCATCGAGCTGAAGGGCATCGACTTCAAGGAGGACGGC
AACATCCTGGGGCACAAGCTGGAGTACAACTACAACAGCCACAACGTCTATATCATGGCCGACAAGCAGA
AGAACGGCATCAAGGTGAACTTCAAGATCCGCCACAACATCGAGGACGGCAGCGTGCAGCTCGCCGACCA
CTACCAGCAGAACACCCCCATCGGCGACGGCCCCGTGCTGCTGCCCGACAACCACTACCTGAGCACCCAG
TCCGCCCTGAGCAAAGACCCCAACGAGAAGCGCGATCACATGGTCCTGCTGGAGTTCGTGACCGCCGCCG
GGATCACTCTCGGCATGGACGAGCTGTACAAGTAAAGCGGCCGCGACTCTAGAGTCGACCTGCAGGCATG
CAAGCTTCAGGTAGCCGGCTAACGTTAACAACCGGTACCTCTAGAACTATAGCTAGCATGCGCAAATTTA
AAGCGCTGATATCGATAAAATAAAAGATTTTATTTAGTCTCCAGAAAAAGGGGGGAATGAAAGACCCCAC
CTGTAGGTTTGGCAAGCTAGCTTAAGTAACGCCATTTTGCAAGGCATGGAAAATACATAACTGAGAATAG
AGAAGTTCAGATCAAGGTTAGGAACAGAGAGACAGCAGAATATGGGCCAAACAGGATATCTGTGGTAAGC
AGTTCCTGCCCCGGCTCAGGGCCAAGAACAGATGGTCCCCAGATGCGGTCCCGCCCTCAGCAGTTTCTAG
AGAACCATCAGATGTTTCCAGGGTGCCCCAAGGACCTGAAATGACCCTGTGCCTTATTTGAACTAACCAA
TCAGTTCGCTTCTCGCTTCTGTTCGCGCGCTTCTGCTCCCCGAGCTCAATAAAAGAGCCCACAACCCCTC
ACTCGGCGCGCCAGTCCTCCGATAGACTGCGTCGCCCGGGTACCCGTGTATCCAATAAACCCTCTTGCAG
TTGCATCCGACTTGTGGTCTCGCTGTTCCTTGGGAGGGTCTCCTCTGAGTGATTGACTACCCGTCAGCGG
GGGTCTTTCATGGGTAACAGTTTCTTGAAGTTGGAGAACAACATTCTGAGGGTAGGAGTCGAATATTAAG
TAATCCTGACTCAATTAGCCACTGTTTTGAATCCACATACTCCAATACTCCTGAAATAGTTCATTATGGA
CAGCGCAGAAAGAGCTGGGGAGAATTGTGAAATTGTTATCCGCTCACAATTCCACACAACATACGAGCCG
GAAGCATAAAGTGTAAAGCCTGGGGTGCCTAATGAGTGAGCTAACTCACATTAATTGCGTTGCGCTCACT
GCCCGCTTTCCAGTCGGGAAACCTGTCGTGCCAGCTGCATTAATGAATCGGCCAACGCGCGGGGAGAGGC
GGTTTGCGTATTGGGCGCTCTTCCGCTTCCTCGCTCACTGACTCGCTGCGCTCGGTCGTTCGGCTGCGGC
GAGCGGTATCAGCTCACTCAAAGGCGGTAATACGGTTATCCACAGAATCAGGGGATAACGCAGGAAAGAA
CATGTGAGCAAAAGGCCAGCAAAAGGCCAGGAACCGTAAAAAGGCCGCGTTGCTGGCGTTTTTCCATAGG
CTCCGCCCCCCTGACGAGCATCACAAAAATCGACGCTCAAGTCAGAGGTGGCGAAACCCGACAGGACTAT
AAAGATACCAGGCGTTTCCCCCTGGAAGCTCCCTCGTGCGCTCTCCTGTTCCGACCCTGCCGCTTACCGG
ATACCTGTCCGCCTTTCTCCCTTCGGGAAGCGTGGCGCTTTCTCATAGCTCACGCTGTAGGTATCTCAGT
TCGGTGTAGGTCGTTCGCTCCAAGCTGGGCTGTGTGCACGAACCCCCCGTTCAGCCCGACCGCTGCGCCT
TATCCGGTAACTATCGTCTTGAGTCCAACCCGGTAAGACACGACTTATCGCCACTGGCAGCAGCCACTGG
TAACAGGATTAGCAGAGCGAGGTATGTAGGCGGTGCTACAGAGTTCTTGAAGTGGTGGCCTAACTACGGC
TACACTAGAAGAACAGTATTTGGTATCTGCGCTCTGCTGAAGCCAGTTACCTTCGGAAAAAGAGTTGGTA
GCTCTTGATCCGGCAAACAAACCACCGCTGGTAGCGGTGGTTTTTTTGTTTGCAAGCAGCAGATTACGCG
CAGAAAAAAAGGATCTCAAGAAGATCCTTTGATCTTTTCTACGGGGTCTGACGCTCAGTGGAACGAAAAC
TCACGTTAAGGGATTTTGGTCATGAGATTATCAAAAAGGATCTTCACCTAGATCCTTTTAAATTAAAAAT
GAAGTTTTAAATCAATCTAAAGTATATATGAGTAAACTTGGTCTGACAGTTACCAATGCTTAATCAGTGA
GGCACCTATCTCAGCGATCTGTCTATTTCGTTCATCCATAGTTGCCTGACTCCCCGTCGTGTAGATAACT
ACGATACGGGAGGGCTTACCATCTGGCCCCAGTGCTGCAATGATACCGCGAGACCCACGCTCACCGGCTC
CAGATTTATCAGCAATAAACCAGCCAGCCGGAAGGGCCGAGCGCAGAAGTGGTCCTGCAACTTTATCCGC
CTCCATCCAGTCTATTAATTGTTGCCGGGAAGCTAGAGTAAGTAGTTCGCCAGTTAATAGTTTGCGCAAC
GTTGTTGCCATTGCTACAGGCATCGTGGTGTCACGCTCGTCGTTTGGTATGGCTTCATTCAGCTCCGGTT
CCCAACGATCAAGGCGAGTTACATGATCCCCCATGTTGTGCAAAAAAGCGGTTAGCTCCTTCGGTCCTCC
GATCGTTGTCAGAAGTAAGTTGGCCGCAGTGTTATCACTCATGGTTATGGCAGCACTGCATAATTCTCTT
ACTGTCATGCCATCCGTAAGATGCTTTTCTGTGACTGGTGAGTACTCAACCAAGTCATTCTGAGAATAGT
GTATGCGGCGACCGAGTTGCTCTTGCCCGGCGTCAATACGGGATAATACCGCGCCACATAGCAGAACTTT
AAAAGTGCTCATCATTGGAAAACGTTCTTCGGGGCGAAAACTCTCAAGGATCTTACCGCTGTTGAGATCC
AGTTCGATGTAACCCACTCGTGCACCCAACTGATCTTCAGCATCTTTTACTTTCACCAGCGTTTCTGGGT
GAGCAAAAACAGGAAGGCAAAATGCCGCAAAAAAGGGAATAAGGGCGACACGGAAATGTTGAATACTCAT
ACTCTTCCTTTTTCAATATTATTGAAGCATTTATCAGGGTTATTGTCTCATGAGCGGATACATATTTGAA
TGTATTTAGAAAAATAAACAAATAGGGGTTCCGCGCACATTTCCCCGAAAAGTGCCACCTGACGTCTAAG
AAACCATTATTATCATGACATTAACCTATAAAAATAGGCGTATCACGAGGCCCTTTCGTCTCGCGCGTTT
CGGTGATGACGGTGAAAACCTCTGACACATGCAGCTCCCGGAGACGGTCACAGCTTGTCTGTAAGCGGAT
GCCGGGAGCAGACAAGCCCGTCAGGGCGCGTCAGCGGGTGTTGGCGGGTGTCGGGGCTGGCTTAACTATG
CGGCATCAGAGCAGATTGTACTGAGAGTGCACCATATGCGGTGTGAAATACCGCACAGATGCGTAAGGAG
AAAATACCGCATCAGGCGCCATTCGCCATTCAGGCTGCGCAACTGTTGGGAAGGGCGATCGGTGCGGGCC
TCTTCGCTATTACGCCAGCTGGCGAAAGGGGGATGTGCTGCAAGGCGATTAAGTTGGGTAACGCCAGGGT
TTTCCCAGTCACGACGTTGTAAAACGACGGCGCAAGGAATGGTGCATGCAAGGAGATGGCGCCCAACAGT
CCCCCGGCCACGGGGCCTGCCACCATACCCACGCCGAAACAAGCGCTCATGAGCCCGAAGTGGCGAGCCC
GATCTTCCCCATCGGTGATGTCGGCGATATAGGCGCCAGCAACCGCACCTGTGGCGCCGGTGATGCCGGC
CACGATGCGTCCGGCGTAGAGGCGATTAGTCCAATTTGTTAAAGACAGGATATCAGTGGTCCAGGCTCTA
GTTTTGACTCAACAATATCACCAGCTGAAGCCTATAGAGTACGAGCCATAGATAAAATAAAAGATTTTAT
TTAGTCTCCAGAAAAAGGGGGGA
Features (pLannotate 1.2.2; 20 found; start..end, strand, type, name):
    580..921     +  misc_feature   MESV Ψ: packaging signal of murine embryonic stem cell virus
    988..1404    +  CDS            gag (truncated): truncated Moloney murine leukemia virus (MMLV) gag gene lacking the start codon
   1418..2569    +  CDS            Calr (fragment): CALR_RAT - Experimental evidence at protein level: Swiss-Prot protein existence level 1. Calcium-binding chaperone that promotes folding, oligomeric assembly and quality control in the endoplasmic reticulum (ER) via the calreticulin/calnexin cycle. This lectin interacts transiently with almost all of the monoglucosylated glycoproteins that are synthesized in the ER. Interacts with the DNA-binding domain of NR3C1 and mediates its nuclear export (By similarity). Involved in maternal gene expression regulation. May participate in oocyte maturation via the regulation of calcium homeostasis (By sim
   2743..3303    +  misc_feature   IRES: internal ribosome entry site (IRES) of the encephalomyocarditis virus (EMCV)
   3306..4025    +  CDS            EGFP: the original enhanced GFP (Yang et al., 1996) mammalian codon-optimized
   4037..4067    +  misc_feature   MCS (fragment): pUC18/19 multiple cloning site
   4187..4701    +  LTR            3' LTR: 3' long terminal repeat from murine embryonic stem cell virus
   4863..4879    -  protein_bind   lac operator: The lac repressor binds to the lac operator to inhibit transcription in E. coli. This inhibition can be relieved by adding lactose or isopropyl-β-D-thiogalactopyranoside (IPTG). lac repressor encoded by lacI
   4887..4917    -  promoter       lac promoter: promoter for the E. coli lac operon
   4932..4953    -  protein_bind   CAP binding site: CAP binding activates transcription in the presence of cAMP. E. coli catabolite activator protein
   4966..5058    -  CDS            lacI (fragment): lac repressor; lacI; The lac repressor binds to the lac operator to inhibit transcription in E. coli. This inhibition can be relieved by adding lactose or isopropyl-β-D-thiogalactopyranoside (IPTG).
   5241..5829    -  rep_origin     ori: high-copy-number ColE1/pMB1/pBR322/pUC origin of replication
   6000..6860    -  CDS            AmpR: β-lactamase; bla; confers resistance to ampicillin, carbenicillin, and related antibiotics
   6861..6965    -  promoter       AmpR promoter: bla
   7060..7095    +  CDS            rop (fragment): Rop protein, which maintains plasmids at low copy number; rop
   7197..7296    +  misc_feature   bom (fragment): basis of mobility region from pBR322
   7302..7451    -  CDS            lacZα (fragment): LacZα fragment of β-galactosidase; lacZ fragment
   7451..7652    -  CDS            TcR (fragment): tetracycline efflux protein; tet; confers resistance to tetracycline
   7653..7751    +  CDS            env (fragment): murine leukemia virus gPr80 envelope polyprotein precursor; env; proteolytically cleaved into gp70SU and p15TM subunits
   7793..516     +  LTR            5' LTR (across the origin): 5' long terminal repeat from murine embryonic stem cell virus
