[The description below was written by a language model from this plasmid's Addgene catalogue record and pLannotate feature annotations shown in this document.]
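Description:
pMSCV-IRES-GFP/CALR ins5 is a gammaretroviral transfer vector built on the pMSCV-IRES-GFP backbone for expression of a mutant form of human calreticulin (CALR ins5) in mammalian cells. In bacteria it is maintained through a high-copy ColE1/pUC-type origin and selected with ampicillin via the β-lactamase gene. The remaining prokaryotic annotations (lac promoter/operator and fragments of lacI, lacZα, rop, bom and TcR) are backbone remnants with no evident role in the construct's function.

The viral cassette is bounded by murine stem cell virus 5′ and 3′ LTRs. The 5′ LTR serves as the promoter and is followed by the Ψ packaging signal and a truncated gag segment lacking its start codon, which together allow the transcript to be packaged into virions when gag-pol and env are supplied in trans by packaging cells. The CALR ins5 coding sequence was cloned between EcoRI and XhoI sites directly downstream. The automated annotation labels it as a fragment matching rat calreticulin, which reflects homology-based matching, since the catalogue entry gives the insert as human. The partial match would be consistent with the "ins5" name, which suggests an insertion that alters the C-terminal end of the protein, although the record does not describe the mutation itself. An EMCV IRES then drives translation of EGFP from the same bicistronic transcript, so green fluorescence marks transduced cells and can be used to sort or track those expressing the mutant protein. No tag on CALR is recorded.

The associated publication concerns the interaction of mutant calreticulin with the MPL receptor in the secretory pathway and its activation at the cell surface, so the vector is suited to stable transduction of cells to study that process.
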