Addgene plasmid #214701: pMSCV-IRES-GFP/CALR ins5
Purpose: Mammalian expression of human CALR ins5
Depositing lab: Norio Komatsu. Depositing organization: Juntendo University. Publication: Mutant calreticulin interacts with MPL in the secretion pathway for activation on the cell surface. Masubuchi N, Araki M, Yang Y, Hayashi E, Imai M, Edahiro Y, Hironaka Y, Mizukami Y, Kihara Y, Takei H, Nudejima M, Koike M, Ohsaka A, Komatsu N. Leukemia. 2020 Feb;34(2):499-509. doi: 10.1038/s41375-019-0564-z. Epub 2019 Aug 28. PubMed 31462733.
Backbone
  Vector backbone: pMSCV-IRES-GFP
  Vector type: Retroviral
Growth in bacteria
  Bacterial resistance: Ampicillin, 100 μg/mL
  Growth temperature: 37°C
  Growth strain: NEB Stable
  Copy number: Unknown
Gene/Insert
  Gene/Insert name: CALR ins5
  Species: H. sapiens (human)
  Entrez Gene: CALR (a.k.a. CALR1, CRT, HEL-S-99n, RO, SSA, cC1qR)
  Promoter: MSCV
  Cloning method: Restriction Enzyme; 5′ cloning site EcoRI (unknown if destroyed); 3′ cloning site XhoI (unknown if destroyed)
  Sequencing primers: 5′ MSCV
Terms and licenses: Academic/Nonprofit Terms; Industry Terms: Not Available to Industry
How to cite: pMSCV-IRES-GFP/CALR ins5 was a gift from Norio Komatsu (Addgene plasmid # 214701 ; http://n2t.net/addgene:214701 ; RRID:Addgene_214701)
